Addgene plasmid #240609: ACE2-Mutant-DeltaC4
Purpose: To test ACE2 cleavage by TMPRSS2. This protease targets R and K amino acids of ACE2 likely at Cluster 4 of ACE2 in the collectrin-like site. The whole C4 sequence was deleted in this mutant
Depositing lab: Zaid Abassi. Depositing organization: Technion Research and Development Foundation.
Backbone
  Vector backbone: pcDNA3.1(-)
  Backbone size w/o insert (bp): 5365
  Vector type: Mammalian Expression
Growth in bacteria
  Bacterial resistance: Ampicillin, 100 μg/mL
  Growth temperature: 37°C
  Growth strain: DH5alpha
  Copy number: High Copy
Gene/Insert
  Gene/Insert name: Angiotensin-converting enzyme 2 (alt name: ACE2)
  Species: H. sapiens (human)
  Insert size (bp): 2412
  Mutation: deletion of the full Cluster 4 sequence on ACE2 (amio acids 697-716)
  Entrez Gene: ACE2 (a.k.a. ACEH)
  Promoter: CMV
  Tag / fusion protein: FLAG tag (C terminal on insert)
  Cloning method: Gibson Cloning
  Sequencing primers: 3′ bGH-R primer: TAGAAGGCACAGTCGAGG
Resource information
  A portion of this plasmid was derived from a plasmid made by: Hyeryun Choe (Addgene Plasmid #1786)
Terms and licenses: Academic/Nonprofit Terms; Industry Terms: Not Available to Industry
Depositor comments: The sequences encoding ACE2 mutants with a C-terminal FLAG tag were generated in two steps. In step 1, ACE2 mutant inserts were generated by overlap-extension PCR with specific primers. In step 2, the mutated ACE2 PCR insert was inserted into pcDNA 3.1 vector using the NEBuilder HiFi DNA Assembly kit. The integrity of all PCR-amplified sequences was confirmed by automated sequence analysis. DELETED amino acids in ACE2-Mutant-DeltaC4 are: RTEVEKAIRMSRSRINDAFR (from a.a 697 to a.a 716)
How to cite: ACE2-Mutant-DeltaC4 was a gift from Zaid Abassi (Addgene plasmid # 240609 ; http://n2t.net/addgene:240609 ; RRID:Addgene_240609)
