[The description below was written by a language model from this plasmid's Addgene catalogue record and pLannotate feature annotations shown in this document.]
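Description:
ACE2-Mutant-DeltaC4 is a mammalian expression plasmid built on the pcDNA3.1(-) backbone that encodes a deletion mutant of human angiotensin-converting enzyme 2 (ACE2). The coding sequence lacks the entire "Cluster 4" segment, amino acids 697–716, an arginine- and lysine-rich stretch in the collectrin-like region of the protein, and carries a C-terminal FLAG tag for detection. According to the depositor, the mutant insert was generated by overlap-extension PCR and then assembled into the vector by Gibson-type cloning, with part of the construct derived from an earlier ACE2 plasmid.

Expression is driven by the human cytomegalovirus immediate-early enhancer and promoter, with transcripts terminated by the bovine growth hormone polyadenylation signal. A T7 promoter lies just upstream of the ACE2 open reading frame, which spans the numbering origin of the 7,777 nt sequenced record. The backbone provides a high-copy ColE1/pUC-type origin and a β-lactamase gene for ampicillin selection in E. coli, an f1 origin, and an SV40 promoter-driven NeoR/KanR cassette with an SV40 poly(A) signal that would allow G418 selection of stably transfected mammalian cells. Several short annotated fragments (ble, lacI, bom, a truncated HIV-1 LTR) appear to be minor sequence matches from automated annotation rather than functional elements.

The plasmid is intended for testing ACE2 cleavage by the protease TMPRSS2, which targets arginine and lysine residues thought to lie in Cluster 4. Comparing processing of this deletion mutant with that of other ACE2 variants lets users assess whether the cluster is required for cleavage.
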