Features (pLannotate 1.2.2; 20 found; start..end, strand, type, name):
    366..590     +  polyA_signal   bGH poly(A) signal: bovine growth hormone polyadenylation signal
    594..615     +  promoter       SV40 promoter (fragment): SV40 enhancer and early promoter
    636..1064    +  rep_origin     f1 ori (sequence partly withheld): f1 bacteriophage origin of replication; arrow indicates direction of (+) strand synthesis
   1078..1407    +  promoter       SV40 promoter: SV40 enhancer and early promoter
   1474..2266    +  CDS            NeoR/KanR: aminoglycoside phosphotransferase from Tn5; aph(3')-II (or nptII); confers resistance to neomycin, kanamycin, and G418 (Geneticin®)
   2287..2445    +  CDS            ble (fragment): BLE_KLEPN - Experimental evidence at protein level: Swiss-Prot protein existence level 1. Binding protein with a strong affinity to the bleomycin family of antibiotics. Binds to CL990; an antimitotic-antibiotic compound. From Klebsiella pneumoniae.
   2440..2561    +  polyA_signal   SV40 poly(A) signal: SV40 polyadenylation signal
   2634..2650    -  protein_bind   lac operator: The lac repressor binds to the lac operator to inhibit transcription in E. coli. This inhibition can be relieved by adding lactose or isopropyl-β-D-thiogalactopyranoside (IPTG). lac repressor encoded by lacI
   2658..2688    -  promoter       lac promoter: promoter for the E. coli lac operon
   2703..2724    -  protein_bind   CAP binding site: CAP binding activates transcription in the presence of cAMP. E. coli catabolite activator protein
   2737..2829    -  CDS            lacI (fragment): lac repressor; lacI; The lac repressor binds to the lac operator to inhibit transcription in E. coli. This inhibition can be relieved by adding lactose or isopropyl-β-D-thiogalactopyranoside (IPTG).
   3012..3600    -  rep_origin     ori: high-copy-number ColE1/pMB1/pBR322/pUC origin of replication
   3771..4631    -  CDS            AmpR: β-lactamase; bla; confers resistance to ampicillin, carbenicillin, and related antibiotics
   4632..4736    -  promoter       AmpR promoter: bla
   4795..4847    -  misc_feature   bom (fragment): basis of mobility region from pBR322
   5002..5381    +  enhancer       CMV enhancer: human cytomegalovirus immediate early enhancer
   5382..5585    +  promoter       CMV promoter: human cytomegalovirus (CMV) immediate early promoter
   5581..5614    +  LTR            5' LTR (truncated) (fragment): truncated 5' long terminal repeat (LTR) from HIV-1
   5630..5648    +  promoter       T7 promoter: promoter for bacteriophage T7 RNA polymerase
   5690..267     +  CDS            ACE2 (across the origin): ACE2_HUMAN - Experimental evidence at protein level: Swiss-Prot protein existence level 1. [Isoform 2]: (Microbial infection) Non-functional as a receptor for human coronavirus SARS-CoV-2. From Homo sapiens (Human).
>Addgene plasmid #240609 | ACE2-Mutant-DeltaC4 | addgene full sequence | sequence record 482819 | Addgene NGS Result
CTGAATGACAACAGCCTAGAGTTTCTGGGGATACAGCCAACACTTGGACCTCCTAACCAGCCCCCTGTTT
CCATATGGCTGATTGTTTTTGGAGTTGTGATGGGAGTGATAGTGGTTGGCATTGTCATCCTGATCTTCAC
TGGGATCAGAGATCGGAAGAAGAAAAATAAAGCAAGAAGTGGAGAAAATCCTTATGCCTCCATCGATATT
AGCAAAGGAGAAAATAATCCAGGATTCCAAAACACTGATGATGTTCAGACCTCCTTTGGTACCGAGACCT
CCCAGGTGGCGCCCGCTGACTACAAAGACGATGACGACAAGTAAGCTTGGATCCGCGTTAAGTTTAAACC
GCTGATCAGCCTCGACTGTGCCTTCTAGTTGCCAGCCATCTGTTGTTTGCCCCTCCCCCGTGCCTTCCTT
GACCCTGGAAGGTGCCACTCCCACTGTCCTTTCCTAATAAAATGAGGAAATTGCATCGCATTGTCTGAGT
AGGTGTCATTCTATTCTGGGGGGTGGGGTGGGGCAGGACAGCAAGGGGGAGGATTGGGAAGACAATAGCA
GGCATGCTGGGGATGCGGTGGGCTCTATGGCTTCTGAGGCGGAAAGAACCAGCTGGGGCTCTAGGGGGTA
TCCCC
[124 nt withheld, positions 636-759]
C
[91 nt withheld, positions 761-851]
A
[49 nt withheld, positions 853-901]
CCTTTGACGTTGGAGTCCACGTTCTTT
[37 nt withheld, positions 929-965]
ACCCTATCTCGGTCTATTCTTTTGATTTATAAGGGATTTTGCCGATTTCGGCCTATTGGTTAAAAAATGA
GCTGATTTAACAAAAATTTAACGCGAATTAATTCTGTGGAATGTGTGTCAGTTAGGGTGTGGAAAGTCCC
CAGGCTCCCCAGCAGGCAGAAGTATGCAAAGCATGCATCTCAATTAGTCAGCAACCAGGTGTGGAAAGTC
CCCAGGCTCCCCAGCAGGCAGAAGTATGCAAAGCATGCATCTCAATTAGTCAGCAACCATAGTCCCGCCC
CTAACTCCGCCCATCCCGCCCCTAACTCCGCCCAGTTCCGCCCATTCTCCGCCCCATGGCTGACTAATTT
TTTTTATTTATGCAGAGGCCGAGGCCGCCTCTGCCTCTGAGCTATTCCAGAAGTAGTGAGGAGGCTTTTT
TGGAGGCCTAGGCTTTTGCAAAAAGCTCCCGGGAGCTTGTATATCCATTTTCGGATCTGATCAAGAGACA
GGATGAGGATCGTTTCGCATGATTGAACAAGATGGATTGCACGCAGGTTCTCCGGCCGCTTGGGTGGAGA
GGCTATTCGGCTATGACTGGGCAACAGACAATCGGCTGCTCTGATGCCGCCGTGTTCCGGCTGTCAGCGC
AGGGGCGCCCGGTTCTTTTTGTCAAGACCGACCTGTCCGGTGCCCTGAATGAACTGCAGGACGAGGCAGC
GCGGCTATCGTGGCTGGCCACGACGGGCGTTCCTTGCGCAGCTGTGCTCGACGTTGTCACTGAAGCGGGA
AGGGACTGGCTGCTATTGGGCGAAGTGCCGGGGCAGGATCTCCTGTCATCTCACCTTGCTCCTGCCGAGA
AAGTATCCATCATGGCTGATGCAATGCGGCGGCTGCATACGCTTGATCCGGCTACCTGCCCATTCGACCA
CCAAGCGAAACATCGCATCGAGCGAGCACGTACTCGGATGGAAGCCGGTCTTGTCGATCAGGATGATCTG
GACGAAGAGCATCAGGGGCTCGCGCCAGCCGAACTGTTCGCCAGGCTCAAGGCGCGCATGCCCGACGGCG
AGGATCTCGTCGTGACCCATGGCGATGCCTGCTTGCCGAATATCATGGTGGAAAATGGCCGCTTTTCTGG
ATTCATCGACTGTGGCCGGCTGGGTGTGGCGGACCGCTATCAGGACATAGCGTTGGCTACCCGTGATATT
GCTGAAGAGCTTGGCGGCGAATGGGCTGACCGCTTCCTCGTGCTTTACGGTATCGCCGCTCCCGATTCGC
AGCGCATCGCCTTCTATCGCCTTCTTGACGAGTTCTTCTGAGCGGGACTCTGGGGTTCGAAATGACCGAC
CAAGCGACGCCCAACCTGCCATCACGAGATTTCGATTCCACCGCCGCCTTCTATGAAAGGTTGGGCTTCG
GAATCGTTTTCCGGGACGCCGGCTGGATGATCCTCCAGCGCGGGGATCTCATGCTGGAGTTCTTCGCCCA
CCCCAACTTGTTTATTGCAGCTTATAATGGTTACAAATAAAGCAATAGCATCACAAATTTCACAAATAAA
GCATTTTTTTCACTGCATTCTAGTTGTGGTTTGTCCAAACTCATCAATGTATCTTATCATGTCTGTATAC
CGTCGACCTCTAGCTAGAGCTTGGCGTAATCATGGTCATAGCTGTTTCCTGTGTGAAATTGTTATCCGCT
CACAATTCCACACAACATACGAGCCGGAAGCATAAAGTGTAAAGCCTGGGGTGCCTAATGAGTGAGCTAA
CTCACATTAATTGCGTTGCGCTCACTGCCCGCTTTCCAGTCGGGAAACCTGTCGTGCCAGCTGCATTAAT
GAATCGGCCAACGCGCGGGGAGAGGCGGTTTGCGTATTGGGCGCTCTTCCGCTTCCTCGCTCACTGACTC
GCTGCGCTCGGTCGTTCGGCTGCGGCGAGCGGTATCAGCTCACTCAAAGGCGGTAATACGGTTATCCACA
GAATCAGGGGATAACGCAGGAAAGAACATGTGAGCAAAAGGCCAGCAAAAGGCCAGGAACCGTAAAAAGG
CCGCGTTGCTGGCGTTTTTCCATAGGCTCCGCCCCCCTGACGAGCATCACAAAAATCGACGCTCAAGTCA
GAGGTGGCGAAACCCGACAGGACTATAAAGATACCAGGCGTTTCCCCCTGGAAGCTCCCTCGTGCGCTCT
CCTGTTCCGACCCTGCCGCTTACCGGATACCTGTCCGCCTTTCTCCCTTCGGGAAGCGTGGCGCTTTCTC
ATAGCTCACGCTGTAGGTATCTCAGTTCGGTGTAGGTCGTTCGCTCCAAGCTGGGCTGTGTGCACGAACC
CCCCGTTCAGCCCGACCGCTGCGCCTTATCCGGTAACTATCGTCTTGAGTCCAACCCGGTAAGACACGAC
TTATCGCCACTGGCAGCAGCCACTGGTAACAGGATTAGCAGAGCGAGGTATGTAGGCGGTGCTACAGAGT
TCTTGAAGTGGTGGCCTAACTACGGCTACACTAGAAGAACAGTATTTGGTATCTGCGCTCTGCTGAAGCC
AGTTACCTTCGGAAAAAGAGTTGGTAGCTCTTGATCCGGCAAACAAACCACCGCTGGTAGCGGTGGTTTT
TTTGTTTGCAAGCAGCAGATTACGCGCAGAAAAAAAGGATCTCAAGAAGATCCTTTGATCTTTTCTACGG
GGTCTGACGCTCAGTGGAACGAAAACTCACGTTAAGGGATTTTGGTCATGAGATTATCAAAAAGGATCTT
CACCTAGATCCTTTTAAATTAAAAATGAAGTTTTAAATCAATCTAAAGTATATATGAGTAAACTTGGTCT
GACAGTTACCAATGCTTAATCAGTGAGGCACCTATCTCAGCGATCTGTCTATTTCGTTCATCCATAGTTG
CCTGACTCCCCGTCGTGTAGATAACTACGATACGGGAGGGCTTACCATCTGGCCCCAGTGCTGCAATGAT
ACCGCGAGACCCACGCTCACCGGCTCCAGATTTATCAGCAATAAACCAGCCAGCCGGAAGGGCCGAGCGC
AGAAGTGGTCCTGCAACTTTATCCGCCTCCATCCAGTCTATTAATTGTTGCCGGGAAGCTAGAGTAAGTA
GTTCGCCAGTTAATAGTTTGCGCAACGTTGTTGCCATTGCTACAGGCATCGTGGTGTCACGCTCGTCGTT
TGGTATGGCTTCATTCAGCTCCGGTTCCCAACGATCAAGGCGAGTTACATGATCCCCCATGTTGTGCAAA
AAAGCGGTTAGCTCCTTCGGTCCTCCGATCGTTGTCAGAAGTAAGTTGGCCGCAGTGTTATCACTCATGG
TTATGGCAGCACTGCATAATTCTCTTACTGTCATGCCATCCGTAAGATGCTTTTCTGTGACTGGTGAGTA
CTCAACCAAGTCATTCTGAGAATAGTGTATGCGGCGACCGAGTTGCTCTTGCCCGGCGTCAATACGGGAT
AATACCGCGCCACATAGCAGAACTTTAAAAGTGCTCATCATTGGAAAACGTTCTTCGGGGCGAAAACTCT
CAAGGATCTTACCGCTGTTGAGATCCAGTTCGATGTAACCCACTCGTGCACCCAACTGATCTTCAGCATC
TTTTACTTTCACCAGCGTTTCTGGGTGAGCAAAAACAGGAAGGCAAAATGCCGCAAAAAAGGGAATAAGG
GCGACACGGAAATGTTGAATACTCATACTCTTCCTTTTTCAATATTATTGAAGCATTTATCAGGGTTATT
GTCTCATGAGCGGATACATATTTGAATGTATTTAGAAAAATAAACAAATAGGGGTTCCGCGCACATTTCC
CCGAAAAGTGCCACCTGACGTCGACGGATCGGGAGATCTCCCGATCCCCTATGGTGCACTCTCAGTACAA
TCTGCTCTGATGCCGCATAGTTAAGCCAGTATCTGCTCCCTGCTTGTGTGTTGGAGGTCGCTGAGTAGTG
CGCGAGCAAAATTTAAGCTACAACAAGGCAAGGCTTGACCGACAATTGCATGAAGAATCTGCTTAGGGTT
AGGCGTTTTGCGCTGCTTCGCGATGTACGGGCCAGATATACGCGTTGACATTGATTATTGACTAGTTATT
AATAGTAATCAATTACGGGGTCATTAGTTCATAGCCCATATATGGAGTTCCGCGTTACATAACTTACGGT
AAATGGCCCGCCTGGCTGACCGCCCAACGACCCCCGCCCATTGACGTCAATAATGACGTATGTTCCCATA
GTAACGCCAATAGGGACTTTCCATTGACGTCAATGGGTGGAGTATTTACGGTAAACTGCCCACTTGGCAG
TACATCAAGTGTATCATATGCCAAGTACGCCCCCTATTGACGTCAATGACGGTAAATGGCCCGCCTGGCA
TTATGCCCAGTACATGACCTTATGGGACTTTCCTACTTGGCAGTACATCTACGTATTAGTCATCGCTATT
ACCATGGTGATGCGGTTTTGGCAGTACATCAATGGGCGTGGATAGCGGTTTGACTCACGGGGATTTCCAA
GTCTCCACCCCATTGACGTCAATGGGAGTTTGTTTTGGCACCAAAATCAACGGGACTTTCCAAAATGTCG
TAACAACTCCGCCCCATTGACGCAAATGGGCGGTAGGCGTGTACGGTGGGAGGTCTATATAAGCAGAGCT
CTCTGGCTAACTAGAGAACCCACTGCTTACTGGCTTATCGAAATTAATACGACTCACTATAGGGAGACCC
AAGCTGGCTAGCGTTTAAACGGGCCCTCTAGACCATGTCAAGCTCTTCCTGGCTCCTTCTCAGCCTTGTT
GCTGTAACTGCTGCTCAGTCCACCATTGAGGAACAGGCCAAGACATTTTTGGACAAGTTTAACCACGAAG
CCGAAGACCTGTTCTATCAAAGTTCACTTGCTTCTTGGAATTATAACACCAATATTACTGAAGAGAATGT
CCAAAACATGAATAATGCTGGGGACAAATGGTCTGCCTTTTTAAAGGAACAGTCCACACTTGCCCAAATG
TATCCACTACAAGAAATTCAGAATCTCACAGTCAAGCTTCAGCTGCAGGCTCTTCAGCAAAATGGGTCTT
CAGTGCTCTCAGAAGACAAGAGCAAACGGTTGAACACAATTCTAAATACAATGAGCACCATCTACAGTAC
TGGAAAAGTTTGTAACCCAGATAATCCACAAGAATGCTTATTACTTGAACCAGGTTTGAATGAAATAATG
GCAAACAGTTTAGACTACAATGAGAGGCTCTGGGCTTGGGAAAGCTGGAGATCTGAGGTCGGCAAGCAGC
TGAGGCCATTATATGAAGAGTATGTGGTCTTGAAAAATGAGATGGCAAGAGCAAATCATTATGAGGACTA
TGGGGATTATTGGAGAGGAGACTATGAAGTAAATGGGGTAGATGGCTATGACTACAGCCGCGGCCAGTTG
ATTGAAGATGTGGAACATACCTTTGAAGAGATTAAACCATTATATGAACATCTTCATGCCTATGTGAGGG
CAAAGTTGATGAATGCCTATCCTTCCTATATCAGTCCAATTGGATGCCTCCCTGCTCATTTGCTTGGTGA
TATGTGGGGTAGATTTTGGACAAATCTGTACTCTTTGACAGTTCCCTTTGGACAGAAACCAAACATAGAT
GTTACTGATGCAATGGTGGACCAGGCCTGGGATGCACAGAGAATATTCAAGGAGGCCGAGAAGTTCTTTG
TATCTGTTGGTCTTCCTAATATGACTCAAGGATTCTGGGAAAATTCCATGCTAACGGACCCAGGAAATGT
TCAGAAAGCAGTCTGCCATCCCACAGCTTGGGACCTGGGGAAGGGCGACTTCAGGATCCTTATGTGCACA
AAGGTGACAATGGACGACTTCCTGACAGCTCATCATGAGATGGGGCATATCCAGTATGATATGGCATATG
CTGCACAACCTTTTCTGCTAAGAAATGGAGCTAATGAAGGATTCCATGAAGCTGTTGGGGAAATCATGTC
ACTTTCTGCAGCCACACCTAAGCATTTAAAATCCATTGGTCTTCTGTCACCCGATTTTCAAGAAGACAAT
GAAACAGAAATAAACTTCCTGCTCAAACAAGCACTCACGATTGTTGGGACTCTGCCATTTACTTACATGT
TAGAGAAGTGGAGGTGGATGGTCTTTAAAGGGGAAATTCCCAAAGACCAGTGGATGAAAAAGTGGTGGGA
GATGAAGCGAGAGATAGTTGGGGTGGTGGAACCTGTGCCCCATGATGAAACATACTGTGACCCCGCATCT
CTGTTCCATGTTTCTAATGATTACTCATTCATTCGATATTACACAAGGACCCTTTACCAATTCCAGTTTC
AAGAAGCACTTTGTCAAGCAGCTAAACATGAAGGCCCTCTGCACAAATGTGACATCTCAAACTCTACAGA
AGCTGGACAGAAACTGTTCAATATGCTGAGGCTTGGAAAATCAGAACCCTGGACCCTAGCATTGGAAAAT
GTTGTAGGAGCAAAGAACATGAATGTAAGGCCACTGCTCAACTACTTTGAGCCCTTATTTACCTGGCTGA
AAGACCAGAACAAGAATTCTTTTGTGGGATGGAGTACCGACTGGAGTCCATATGCAGACCAAAGCATCAA
AGTGAGGATAAGCCTAAAATCAGCTCTTGGAGATAAAGCATATGAATGGAACGACAATGAAATGTACCTG
TTCCGATCATCTGTTGCATATGCTATGAGGCAGTACTTTTTAAAAGTAAAAAATCAGATGATTCTTTTTG
GGGAGGAGGATGTGCGAGTGGCTAATTTGAAACCAAGAATCTCCTTTAATTTCTTTGTCACTGCACCTAA
AAATGTGTCTGATATCATTCCT
